>Addgene plasmid #58050 | tdTurboRFP-Alpha-Actinin-19 | depositor partial sequence | sequence record 89186 | insert sequence
CGCTAGCGCTACCGGACTCAGATCTCGAGCTCAAGCTTCGCACCATCATGGACCATTATGATTCTCAGCA
AACCAACGATTACATGCAGCCAGAAGAGGACTGGGACCGGGACCTGCTCCTGGACCCGGCCTGGGAGAAG
CAGCAGAGAAAGACATTCACGGCATGGTGTAACTCCCACCTCCGGAAGGCGGGGACACAGATCGAGAACA
TCGAAGAGGACTTCCGGGATGGCCTGAAGCTCATGCTGCTGCTGGAGGTCATCTCAGGTGAACGCTTGGC
CAAGCCAGAGCGAGGCAAGATGAGAGTGCACAAGATCTCCAACGTCAACAAGGCCCTGGATTTCATAGCC
AGCAAAGGCGTCAAACTGGTGTCCATCGGAGCCGAAGAAATCGTGGATGGGAATGTGAAGATGACCCTGG
GCATGATCTGGACCATCATCCTGCGCTTTGCCATCCAGGACATCTCCGTGGAAGAGACTTCAGCCAAGGA
AGGGCTGCTCCTGTGGTGTCAGAGAAAGACAGCCCCTTACAAAAATGTCAACATCCAGAACTTCCACATA
AGCTGGAAGGATGGCCTCGGCTTCTGTGCTTTGATCCACCGACACCGGCCCGAGCTGATTGACTACGGGA
AGCTGCGGAAGGATGATCCACTCACAAATCTGAATACGGCTTTTGACGTGGCAGAGAAGTACCTGGACAT
CCCCAAGATGCTGGATGCCGAAGACATCGTTGGAACTGCCCGACCGGATGAGAAAGCCATCATGACTTAC
GTGTCTAGCTTCTACCACGCCTTCTCTGGAGCCCAGAAGGCGGAGACAGCAGCCAATCGCATCTGCAAGG
TGTTGGCCGTCAACCAGGAGAACGAGCAGCTTATGGAAGACTACGAGAAGCTGGCCAGTGATCTGTTGGA
GTGGATCCGCCGCACAATCCCGTGGCTGGAGAACCGGGTGCCCGAGAACACCATGCATGCCATGCAACAG
AAGCTGGAGGACTTCCGGGACTACCGGCGCCTGCACAAGCCGCCCAAGGTGCAGGAGAAGTGCCAGCTGG
AGATCAACTTCAACACGCTGCAGACCAAGCTGCGGCTCAGCAACCGGCCTGCCTTCATGCCCTCTGAGGG
CAGGATGGTCTCGGACATCAACAATGCCTGGGGCTGCCTGGAGCAGGTGGAGAAGGGCTATGAGGAGTGG
TTGCTGAATGAGATCCGGAGGCTGGAGCGACTGGACCACCTGGCAGAGAAGTTCCGGCAGAAGGCCTCCA
TCCACGAGGCCTGGACTGACGGCAAAGAGGCCATGCTGCGACAGAAGGACTATGAGACCGCCACCCTCTC
GGAGATCAAGGCCTTGCTCAAGAAGCATGAGGCCTTCGAGAGTGACCTGGCTGCCCACCAGGACCGTGTG
GAGCAGATTGCCGCCATCGCACAGGAGCTCAATGAGCTGGACTATTATGACTCACCCAGTGTCAACGCCC
GTTGCCAAAAGATCTGTGACCAGTGGGACAATCTGGGGGCCCTAACTCAGAAGCGAAGGGAAGCTCTGGA
GCGGACCGAGAAACTGCTGGAGACCATTGACCAGCTGTACTTGGAGTATGCCAAGCGGGCTGCACCCTTC
AACAACTGGATGGAGGGGGCCATGGAGGACCTGCAGGACACCTTCATTGTGCACACCATTGAGGAGATCC
AGGGACTGACCACAGCCCATGAGCAGTTCAAGGCCACCCTCCCTGATGCCGACAAGGAGCGCCTGGCCAT
CCTGGGCATCCACAATGAGGTGTCCAAGATTGTCCAGACCTACCACGTCAATATGGCGGGCACCAACCCC
TACACAACCATCACGCCTCAGGAGATCAATGGCAAATGGGACCACGTGCGGCAGCTGGTGCCTCGGAGGG
ACCAAGCTCTGACGGAGGAGCATGCCCGACAGCAGCACAATGAGAGGCTACGCAAGCAGTTTGGAGCCCA
GGCCAATGTCATCGGGCCCTGGATCCAGACCAAGATGGAGGAGATCGGGAGGATCTCCATTGAGATGCAT
GGGACCCTGGAGGACCAGCTCAGCCACCTGCGGCAGTATGAGAAGAGCATCGTCAACTACAAGCCAAAGA
TTGATCAGCTGGAGGGCGACCACCAGCTCATCCAGGAGGCGCTCATCTTCGACAACAAGCACACCAACTA
CACCATGGAGCACATCCGTGTGGGCTGGGAGCAGCTGCTCACCACCATCGCCAGGACCATCAATGAGGTA
GAGAACCAGATCCTGACCCGGGATGCCAAGGGCATCAGCCAGGAGCAGATGAATGAGTTCCGGGCCTCCT
TCAACCACTTTGACCGGGATCACTCCGGCACACTGGGTCCCGAGGAGTTCAAAGCCTGCCTCATCAGCTT
GGGTTATGATATTGGCAACGACCCCCAGGGAGAAGCAGAATTTGCCCGCATCATGAGCATTGTGGACCCC
AACCGCCTGGGGGTAGTGACATTCCAGGCCTTCATTGACTTCATGTCCCGCGAGACAGCCGACACAGATA
CAGCAGACCAAGTCATGGCTTCCTTCAAGATCCTGGCTGGGGACAAGAACTACATTACCATGGACGAGCT
GCGCCGCGAGCTGCCACCCGACCAGGCTGAGTACTGCATCGCGCGGATGGCCCCCTACACCGGCCCCGAC
TCCGTGCCAGGTGCTCTGGACTACATGTCCTTCTCCACGGCGCTGTACGGCGAGAGTGACCTCAAGCTTC
GAATTCTGCAGTCGACGGTACCGCGGGCCCGGGATCCACCGGTCGCCACCATGAGCGAGCTGATCAAGGA
GAACATGCACATGAAGCTGTACATGGAGGGCACCGTGAACAACCACCACTTCAAGTGCACATCCGAGGGC
GAAGGCAAGCCCTACGAGGGCACCCAGACCATGAAGATCAAGGTGGTCGAGGGCGGCCCTCTCCCCTTCG
CCTTCGACATCCTGGCTACCAGCTTCATGTACGGCAGCAAAGCCTTCATCAACCACACCCAGGGCATCCC
CGACTTCTTTAAGCAGTCCTTCCCTGAGGGCTTCACATGGGAGAGAATCACCACATACGAAGACGGGGGC
GTGCTGACCGCTACCCAGGACACCAGCTTCCAGAACGGCTGCATCATCTACAACGTCAAGATCAACGGGG
TGAACTTCCCATCCAACGGCCCTGTGATGCAGAAGAAAACACGCGGCTGGGAGGCCAACACCGAGATGCT
GTACCCCGCTGACGGCGGCCTGAGAGGCCACAGCCAGATGGCCCTGAAGCTCGTGGGCGGGGGCTACCTG
CACTGCTCCTTCAAGACCACATACAGATCCAAGAAACCCGCTAAGAACCTCAAGATGCCCGGCTTCCACT
TCGTGGACCACAGACTGGAAAGAATCAAGGAGGCCGACAAAGAGACCTACGTCGAGCAGCACGAGATGGC
TGTGGCCAAGTACTGCGACCTCCCTAGCAAACTGGGGCACAGAGGGCATGGCACCGGCAGCACCGGCAGC
GGCAGCTCCGGTACCGCCTCCTCCGAGGACAACAACATGGCCATGAGCGAGCTGATCAAGGAGAACATGC
ACATGAAGCTGTACATGGAGGGCACCGTGAACAACCACCACTTCAAGTGCACATCCGAGGGCGAAGGCAA
GCCCTACGAGGGCACCCAGACCATGAAGATCAAGGTGGTCGAGGGCGGCCCTCTCCCCTTCGCCTTCGAC
ATCCTGGCTACCAGCTTCATGTACGGCAGCAAAGCCTTCATCAACCACACCCAGGGCATCCCCGACTTCT
TTAAGCAGTCCTTCCCTGAGGGCTTCACATGGGAGAGAATCACCACATACGAAGACGGGGGCGTGCTGAC
CGCTACCCAGGACACCAGCTTCCAGAACGGCTGCATCATCTACAACGTCAAGATCAACGGGGTGAACTTC
CCATCCAACGGCCCTGTGATGCAGAAGAAAACACGCGGCTGGGAGGCCAACACCGAGATGCTGTACCCCG
CTGACGGCGGCCTGAGAGGCCACAGCCAGATGGCCCTGAAGCTCGTGGGCGGGGGCTACCTGCACTGCTC
CTTCAAGACCACATACAGATCCAAGAAACCCGCTAAGAACCTCAAGATGCCCGGCTTCCACTTCGTGGAC
CACAGACTGGAAAGAATCAAGGAGGCCGACAAAGAGACCTACGTCGAGCAGCACGAGATGGCTGTGGCCA
AGTACTGCGACCTCCCTAGCAAACTGGGGCACAGAGATGAATCCGGACTCAGATCTTGAGCGGCCGCGAC
TCTAGATCATAATCAGCCATACCACAT
