>Addgene plasmid #58050 | tdTurboRFP-Alpha-Actinin-19 | addgene partial sequence | sequence record 142902 | CMV-F 5'-CGCAAATGGGCGGTAGGCGTG-3'
GAGCTGGTTTAGTGAACCGTCAGATCCGCTAGCGCTACCGGACTCAGATCTCGAGCTCAAGCTTCGCACC
ATCATGGACCATTATGATTCTCAGCAAACCAACGATTACATGCAGCCAGAAGAGGACTGGGACCGGGACC
TGCTCCTGGACCCGGCCTGGGAGAAGCAGCAGAGAAAGACATTCACGGCATGGTGTAACTCCCACCTCCG
GAAGGCGGGGACACAGATCGAGAACATCGAAGAGGACTTCCGGGATGGCCTGAAGCTCATGCTGCTGCTG
GAGGTCATCTCAGGTGAACGCTTGGCCAAGCCAGAGCGAGGCAAGATGAGAGTGCACAAGATCTCCAACG
TCAACAAGGCCCTGGATTTCATAGCCAGCAAAGGCGTCAAACTGGTGTCCATCGGAGCCGAAGAAATCGT
GGATGGGAATGTGAAGATGACCCTGGGCATGATCTGGACCATCATCCTGCGCTTTGCCATCCAGGACATC
TCCGTGGAAGAGACTTCAGCCAAGGAAGGGCTGCTCCTGTGGTGTCAGAGAAAGACAGCCCCTTACAAAA
ATGTCAACATCCAGAACTTCCACATAAGCTGGAAGGATGGCCTCGGCTTCTGTGCTTTGATCCACCGACA
CCGGCCCGAGCTGATTGACTACGGGAAGCTGCGGAAGGATGATCCACTCACAAATCTGAATACGGCTTTT
GACGTGGCAGAGAAGTACCTGGACATCCCCAAGATGCTGGATGCCGAAGACATCGTTGGAACTGCCCGAC
