>Addgene plasmid #58050 | tdTurboRFP-Alpha-Actinin-19 | addgene partial sequence | sequence record 142904 | SV40pA-R 5'-GAAATTTGTGATGCTATTGC-3'
ACAACAACAATTGCATTCATTTTATGTTTCAGGTTCAGGGGGAGGTGTGGGAGGTTTTTTAAAGCAAGTA
AAACCTCTACAAATGTGGTATGGCTGATTATGATCTAGAGTCGCGGCCGCTCAAGATCTGAGTCCGGATT
CATCTCTGTGCCCCAGTTTGCTAGGGAGGTCGCAGTACTTGGCCACAGCCATCTCGTGCTGCTCGACGTA
GGTCTCTTTGTCGGCCTCCTTGATTCTTTCCAGTCTGTGGTCCACGAAGTGGAAGCCGGGCATCTTGAGG
TTCTTAGCGGGTTTCTTGGATCTGTATGTGGTCTTGAAGGAGCAGTGCAGGTAGCCCCCGCCCACGAGCT
TCAGGGCCATCTGGCTGTGGCCTCTCAGGCCGCCGTCAGCGGGGTACAGCATCTCGGTGTTGGCCTCCCA
GCCGCGTGTTTTCTTCTGCATCACAGGGCCGTTGGATGGGAAGTTCACCCCGTTGATCTTGACGTTGTAG
ATGATGCAGCCGTTCTGGAAGCTGGTGTCCTGGGTAGCGGTCAGCACGCCCCCGTCTTCGTATGTGGTGA
TTCTCTCCCATGTGAAGCCCTCAGGGAAGGACTGCTTAAAGAAGTCGGGGATGCCCTGGGTGTGGTTGAT
GAAGGCTTTGCTGCCGTACATGAAGCTGGTAGCCAGGATGTCGAAGGCGAAGGGGAGAGGGCCGCCCTCG
ACCACCTTGATCTTCATGGTCTGGGTGCCCTCGTAGGGCTTGCCTTCGCCCTCGGATGTGCACTTGAAGT
GGTGGTTGTTCACGGTGCC
