[The description below was written by a language model from this plasmid's Addgene catalogue record.]
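Description:
tdTurboRFP-Alpha-Actinin-19 is a mammalian expression plasmid that produces human alpha-actinin (ACTN1, corresponding to the alpha-actinin-1 reference transcript) fused to the red fluorescent protein tdTurboRFP. It is built on a tdTurboRFP backbone of about 4.75 kb without the insert. The plasmid is maintained at high copy number in standard E. coli cloning strains under kanamycin selection. It also carries a neomycin resistance marker, so G418 can be used to select transfected mammalian cells and to establish stable lines. The record includes no feature table and does not name the origin of replication or other backbone elements. An SV40 polyadenylation signal downstream of the insert is implied only by the choice of 3′ sequencing primer.

Expression of the fusion is driven by the CMV promoter, a strong constitutive promoter active in most cultured mammalian cell types. The "td" prefix conventionally denotes a tandem dimer, in which two copies of a dimeric fluorescent protein are joined in one polypeptide so that the tag behaves like a single unit. The recorded spectral properties are excitation at 553 nm and emission at 576 nm. The record does not state which end of alpha-actinin carries the tag, nor the cloning method, and it does not explain the "19" in the name.

The stated purpose is localization. Alpha-actinin is an actin-crosslinking protein, so the fusion serves as a fluorescent marker for alpha-actinin-containing structures, which generally include actin stress fibres and focal adhesions, in live or fixed cell imaging. Its orange-red emission allows it to be combined with green or far-red probes.
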