Addgene plasmid #58050: tdTurboRFP-Alpha-Actinin-19
Purpose: Localization: Alpha Actinin, Excitation: 553, Emission: 576
Depositing lab: Michael Davidson. Depositing organization: Florida State University, Tallahassee.
Backbone
  Vector backbone: tdTurboRFP
  Backbone size w/o insert (bp): 4750
  Vector type: Mammalian Expression
  Selectable markers: Neomycin (select with G418)
Growth in bacteria
  Bacterial resistance: Kanamycin, 50 μg/mL
  Growth temperature: 37°C
  Growth strain: DH5alpha
  Copy number: High Copy
Gene/Insert
  Gene/Insert name: Alpha-Actinin (alt name: NM_001102.3)
  Species: H. sapiens (human)
  Entrez Gene: ACTN1 (a.k.a. BDPLT15)
  Promoter: CMV
  Tag / fusion protein: tdTurboRFP
  Cloning method: Unknown
  Sequencing primers: 5′ CMV-F; 3′ SV40pA-R
Terms and licenses: Academic/Nonprofit Terms; Industry Terms
Depositor comments: . Excitation = 553; Emission = 576
How to cite: tdTurboRFP-Alpha-Actinin-19 was a gift from Michael Davidson (Addgene plasmid # 58050 ; http://n2t.net/addgene:58050 ; RRID:Addgene_58050)
